>Addgene plasmid #138247 | pFP.R377 | addgene full sequence | sequence record 273495 | Addgene NGS Result
TGCCACCTGACGTCTAAGAAAAGGAATATTCAGCAATTTGCCCGTGCCGAAGAAAGGCCCACCCGTGAAG
GTGAGCCAGTGAGTTGATTGCTACGTAATTAGTTAGTTAGCCCTTAGTGACTCGAATTCGCGGCCGCTTC
TAGAGTTATGACAACTTGACGGCTACATCATTCACTTTTTCTTCACAACCGGCACGGAACTCGCTCGGGC
TGGCCCCGGTGCATTTTTTAAATACCCGCGAGAAATAGAGTTGATCGTCAAAACCAACATTGCGACCGAC
GGTGGCGATAGGCATCCGGGTGGTGCTCAAAAGCAGCTTCGCCTGGCTGATACGTTGGTCCTCGCGCCAG
CTTAAGACGCTAATCCCTAACTGCTGGCGGAAAAGATGTGACAGACGCGACGGCGACAAGCAAACATGCT
GTGCGACGCTGGCGATATCAAAATTGCTGTCTGCCAGGTGATCGCTGATGTACTGACAAGCCTCGCGTAC
CCGATTATCCATCGGTGGATGGAGCGACTCGTTAATCGCTTCCATGCGCCGCAGTAACAATTGCTCAAGC
AGATTTATCGCCAGCAGCTCCGAATAGCGCCCTTCCCCTTGCCCGGCGTTAATGATTTGCCCAAACAGGT
CGCTGAAATGCGGCTGGTGCGCTTCATCCGGGCGAAAGAACCCCGTATTGGCAAATATTGACGGCCAGTT
AAGCCATTCATGCCAGTAGGCGCGCGGACGAAAGTAAACCCACTGGTGATACCATTCGCGAGCCTCCGGA
TGACGACCGTAGTGATGAATCTCTCCTGGCGGGAACAGCAAAATATCACCCGGTCGGCAAACAAATTCTC
GTCCCTGATTTTTCACCACCCCCTGACCGCGAATGGTGAGATTGAGAATATAACCTTTCATTCCCAGCGG
TCGGTCGATAAAAAAATCGAGATAACCGTTGGCCTCAATCGGCGTTAAACCCGCCACCAGATGGGCATTA
AACGAGTATCCCGGCAGCAGGGGATCATTTTGCGCTTCAGCCATACTTTTCATACTCCCGCCATTCAGAG
AAGAAACCAATTGTCCATATTGCATCAGACATTGCCGTCACTGCGTCTTTTACTGGCTCTTCTCGCTAAC
CAAACCGGTAACCCCGCTTATTAAAAGCATTCTGTAACAAAGCGGGACCAAAGCCATGACAAAAACGCGT
AACAAAAGTGTCTATAATCACGGCAGAAAAGTCCACATTGATTATTTGCACGGCGTCACACTTTGCTATG
CCATAGCATTTTTATCCATAAGATTAGCGGATCCTACCTGACGCTTTTTATCGCAACTCTCTACTGTTTC
TCCATTACTAGAGATTAAAGAGGAGAAATACTAGATGGTGAGCAAGGGCGAAGAAGACAACATGGCCATC
ATCAAGGAGTTCATGCGCTTCAAGGTGCACATGGAGGGCTCCGTGAACGGCCACGAGTTCGAGATCGAGG
GCGAGGGCGAGGGCCGCCCCTACGAGGGCACCCAGACCGCCAAGCTGAAGGTGACCAAGGGTGGCCCCCT
GCCCTTCGCCTGGGACATCCTGTCCCCTCAGTTCATGTACGGCTCCAAGGCCTACGTGAAGCACCCCGCC
GACATCCCCGACTACTTGAAGCTGTCCTTCCCCGAGGGCTTCAAGTGGGAGCGCGTGATGAACTTCGAGG
ACGGCGGCGTGGTGACCGTGACCCAGGACTCCTCCTTGCAGGACGGCGAGTTCATCTACAAGGTGAAGCT
GCGCGGCACCAACTTCCCCTCCGACGGCCCCGTAATGCAGAAGAAGACCATGGGCTGGGAGGCCTCCTCC
GAGCGGATGTACCCCGAGGACCACGATGGAGCGCTGGCCTATGACGAACCCATCTATCTGTCGGATGGCA
ACATTATAAATATTGGTGAATTTGTTGATAAATTTTTCAAAAAGTACAAAAACTCTATCAAAAAGGAAGA
TAACGGTTTTGGATGGATTGACATTGGCAATGAAAACATTTACATTAAGTCGTTCAATAAGCTTAGTCTT
ATCATCGAAGATAAGCGCATTCTGCGGGTTTGGCGAAAAAAATACTCAGGTAAATTAATTAAGATCACCA
CCAAAAATCGCCGCGAGATTACACTAACACACGACCACCCTGTTTATATCTCTAAAACCGGTGAGGTGCT
GGAAATTAATGCCGAAATGGTTAAAGTCGGTGATTACATTTACATCCCGAAAAATAACACGGGATCAGCC
GGTTCAGCGGCCGGTTCGGGAATTAACCTGGATGAAGTAATCAAAGTTGAAACAGTGGACTATAATGGCC
ACATTTATGATTTAACCGTCGAGGATAATCACACCTACATCGCAGGTAAGAACGAGGGCTTCGCTGTTTC
AAATTGCTCGGGTGGCGCCCTGAAGGGCGAGATCAAGCAGAGGCTGAAGCTGAAGGACGGCGGCCACTAC
GACGCTGAGGTCAAGACCACCTACAAGGCCAAGAAGCCCGTGCAGCTGCCCGGCGCCTACAACGTCAACA
TCAAGTTGGACATCACCTCCCACAACGAGGACTACACCATCGTGGAACAGTACGAACGCGCCGAGGGCCG
CCACTCCACCGGCGGCATGGACGAGCTGTACAAGCATCATCACCATCACCACTAATAATACTAGTAGCGG
CCGCTGCAGGAGTCACTAAGGGTTAGTTAGTTAGATTAGCAGAAAGTCAAAAGCCTCCGACCGGAGGCTT
TTGACTAAAACTTCCCTTGGGGTTATCATTGGGGCTCACTCAAAGGCGGTAATCAGATAAAAAAAATCCT
TAGCTTTCGCTAAGGATGATTTCTGCTAGAGATGGAATAGACTGGATGGAGGCGGATAAAGTTGCAGGAC
CACTTCTGCGCTCGGCCCTTCCGGCTGGCTGGTTTATTGCTGATAAATCTGGAGCCGGTGAGCGTGGGTC
TCGCGGTATCATTGCAGCACTGGGGCCAGATGGTAAGCCCTCCCGTATCGTAGTTATCTACACGACGGGG
AGTCAGGCAACTATGGATGAACGAAATAGACAGATCGCTGAGATAGGTGCCTCACTGATTAAGCATTGGT
AACTGTCAGACCAAGTTTACTCATATATACTTTAGATTGATTTAAAACTTCATTTTTAATTTAAAAGGAT
CTAGGTGAAGATCCTTTTTGATAATCTCATGACCAAAATCCCTTAACGTGAGTTTTCGTTCCACTGAGCG
TCAGACCCCTTAATAAGATGATCTTCTTGAGATCGTTTTGGTCTGCGCGTAATCTCTTGCTCTGAAAACG
AAAAAACCGCCTTGCAGGGCGGTTTTCGAAGGTTCTCTGAGCTACCAACTCTTTGAACCGAGGTAACTGG
CTTGGAGGAGCGCAGTCACCAAAACTTGTCCTTTCAGTTTAGCCTTAACCGGCGCATGACTTCAAGACTA
ACTCCTCTAAATCAATTACCAGTGGCTGCTGCCAGTGGTGCTTTTGCATGTCTTTCCGGGTTGGACTCAA
GACGATAGTTACCGGATAAGGCGCAGCGGTCGGACTGAACGGGGGGTTCGTGCATACAGTCCAGCTTGGA
GCGAACTGCCTACCCGGAACTGAGTGTCAGGCGTGGAATGAGACAAACGCGGCCATAACAGCGGAATGAC
ACCGGTAAACCGAAAGGCAGGAACAGGAGAGCGCACGAGGGAGCCGCCAGGGGGAAACGCCTGGTATCTT
TATAGTCCTGTCGGGTTTCGCCACCACTGATTTGAGCGTCAGATTTCGTGATGCTTGTCAGGGGGGCGGA
GCCTATGGAAAAACGGCTTTGCCGCGGCCCTCTCACTTCCCTGTTAAGTATCTTCCTGGCATCTTCCAGG
AAATCTCCGCCCCGTTCGTAAGCCATTTCCGCTCGCCGCAGTCGAACGACCGAGCGTAGCGAGTCAGTGA
GCGAGGAAGCGGAATATATCCTGTATCACATATTCTGCTGACGCACCGGTGCAGCCTTTTTTCTCCTGCC
ACATGAAGCACTTCACTGACACCCTCATCAGTGCCAACATAGTAAGCCAGTATACACTCCGCTAGCGCTG
AGGTCTGCCTCGTGAAGAAGGTGTTGCTGACTCATACCAGGCCTGAATCGCCCCATCATCCAGCCAGAAA
GTGAGGGAGCCACGGTTGATGAGAGCTTTGTTGTAGGTGGACCAGTTGGTGATTTTGAACTTTTGCTTTG
CCACGGAACGGTCTGCGTTGTCGGGAAGATGCGTGATCTGATCCTTCAACTCAGCAAAAGTTCGATTTAT
TCAACAAAGCCACGTTGTGTCTCAAAATCTCTGATGTTACATTGCACAAGATAAAAATATATCATCATGA
ACAATAAAACTGTCTGCTTACATAAACAGTAATACAAGGGGTGTTTACTAGAGGAGATTCTCATGTTTGA
CAGCTTATCATCGATAAGCTTTAATGCGGTAGTTTATCACAGTTAAATTGCTAACGCAGTCAGGCACCGT
GTATGAAATCTAACAATGCGCTCATCGTCATTCTCGGCACCGTCACCCTGGACGCTGTAGGCATAGGCTT
GGTTATGCCGGTACTGCCGGGCCTCTTGCGGGATATCGTCCATTCCGACAGTATTGCCAGTCACTATGGC
GTGCTGCTTGCGCTCTATGCGTTGATGCAATTTCTTTGCGCACCCGTTCTCGGAGCCCTGTCCGACCGCT
TTGGCCGCCGTCCAGTCCTGCTCGCTTCGCTCCTTGGAGCCACTATCGACTACGCGATCATGGCGACCAC
ACCCGTCCTGTGGATTCTCTACGCCGGACGCATCGTGGCGGGCATCACGGGTGCCACAGGTGCGGTTGCT
GGTGCCTATATCGCCGACATCACCGATGGGGAAGATCGGGCTCGCCACTTCGGGCTCATGAGCGCTTGTT
TCGGCGTGGGTATGGTGGCAGGCCCCGTGGCCGGGGGACTGTTGGGTGCCATCTCCTTGCATGCACCATT
CCTTGCGGCGGCGGTGCTCAACGGCCTCAACCTCCTCCTGGGCTGCTTCCTTATGCAGGAATCGCATAAG
GGAGAGCGCCGTCCGATGCCCTTGCGTGCCTTCAATCCAGTCAGCTCCTTCCGGTGGGCGCGGGGCATGA
CTATCGTCGCCGCACTTATGACTGTTTTCTTTATCATGCAACTCGTAGGACAGGTTCCGGCAGCGCTCTG
GGTCATTTTCGGCGAGGACCGCTTTCGCTGGAGCGCGACGATGATCGGCCTGTCGCTTGCGGTATTCGGA
ATCTTGCACGCCCTCGCTCAAGCCTTCGTCACGGGCCCCGCCACCAAACGTTTCGGCGAGAAGCAGGCCA
TTATCGCGGGCATGGCGGCCGACGCGCTGGGCTACGTCTTGCTGGCGTTCGCGACGCGCGGCTGGATGGC
CTTCCCCATTATGATTCTTCTCGCTTCCGGCGGCATCGGTATGCCCGCGTTGCAGGCCATGCTGTCCCGC
CAAGTAGATGACGACCATCAGGGACAGCTTCAAGGGTCGCTCGCGGCTCTTACCAGCCTCACTTCGATCA
TTGGACCGCTGATCGTCACGGCGATTTATGCCGCCTCGGCGAGCACATGGAACGGGTTGGCATGGATTGT
AGGTGCCGCCCTTTACCTTGTCTGCCTCCCCGCGTTGCGTCGCGGTGCATGGAGCCGGGCCACCTCGACC
TAATAATACTAGCTCCGGCAAAAAAACGGGCAAGGTGTCACCACCCTGCCCTTTTTCTTTAAAACCGAAA
AGATTACTTCGCGTT
Features (pLannotate 1.2.2; 17 found; start..end, strand, type, name):
     48..77      -  terminator     T3Te terminator: phage T3 early transcription terminator
    124..145     +  misc_feature   BioBrick prefix: BioBrick prefix for parts that do not start with "ATG"
    146..1024    -  CDS            araC: L-arabinose regulatory protein; araC
   1051..1335    +  promoter       araBAD promoter: araBAD; promoter of the L-arabinose operon of E. coli; the araC regulatory gene is transcribed in the opposite direction (Guzman et al., 1995)
   1365..1841    +  CDS            mCherry (fragment): monomeric derivative of DsRed fluorescent protein (Shaner et al., 2004) mammalian codon-optimized
   1842..2393    +  CDS            Y781_METJA (fragment): Experimental evidence at protein level: Swiss-Prot protein existence level 1. From Methanocaldococcus jannaschii (strain ATCC 43067 / DSM 2661 / JAL-1 / JCM 10045 / NBRC 100440) (Methanococcus jannaschii).
   2394..2624    +  CDS            mCherry (fragment): monomeric derivative of DsRed fluorescent protein (Shaner et al., 2004) mammalian codon-optimized
   2649..2669    +  misc_feature   BioBrick suffix: universal suffix for all parts
   2705..2736    +  terminator     tonB terminator: bidirectional E. coli tonB-P14 transcription terminator
   2783..2823    -  terminator     bacterial terminator (fragment): putative bacterial transcription terminator
   2836..3081    +  CDS            bla(M) (fragment): β-lactamase lacking the signal sequence; bla(M); allows cytosolic expression of β-lactamase
   3247..3791    +  rep_origin     p15A ori: Plasmids containing the medium-copy-number p15A origin of replication can be propagated in E. coli cells that contain a second plasmid with the ColE1 origin.
   3879..3934    +  rep_origin     RSF ori (fragment): Plasmids containing the RSF 1030 origin of replication can be propagated in E. coli cells that contain additional plasmids with compatible origins.
   4033..4059    -  misc_feature   bom (fragment): basis of mobility region from pBR322
   4407..4435    +  promoter       tet promoter: E. coli promoter for tetracycline efflux protein gene
   4483..5671    +  CDS            TcR (fragment): tetracycline efflux protein; tet; confers resistance to tetracycline
   5684..5743    +  terminator     his operon terminator: This putative transcriptin terminator from the E. coli his operon has a 2-bp deletion introduced during synthesis. Its efficiency has not been determined.
