[The description below was written by a language model from this plasmid's Addgene catalogue record and pLannotate feature annotations shown in this document.]
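Description:
pFP.R377 is a 5,755 bp bacterial expression plasmid for synthetic biology work in E. coli, built by Gibson cloning in the BioBrick vector pSB3T5. It replicates from a p15A origin, which the record lists as low copy and which is compatible with ColE1-type plasmids. Selection is with tetracycline, through a tetracycline efflux gene driven by its own tet promoter. The payload lies between the BioBrick prefix and suffix. Transcription terminators (T3Te, tonB, his operon and others) flank the cloning region and the resistance marker and insulate them from read-through. The annotation also picks up short fragments of β-lactamase, the RSF origin and the pBR322 bom region. These appear to be backbone remnants rather than functional elements, and ampicillin is not a listed selection.

The payload is an arabinose-inducible reporter cassette. araC, encoding the L-arabinose regulatory protein, is transcribed in the reverse orientation from a promoter the record calls iPC. The divergent araBAD promoter drives a single open reading frame in which mCherry is split into an N-terminal and a C-terminal fragment by the Mja-KlbA intein from Methanocaldococcus jannaschii, followed by a C-terminal 6xHis tag. The insert name indicates short flanking residues at the junctions (HDG and CSG), and an asterisk marks the intein, the meaning of which the record does not explain. Because the intein is contiguous and acts in cis, it should excise itself after translation and ligate the two mCherry halves, so that red fluorescence reports splicing activity. The His tag allows the protein products to be detected or purified. The plasmid belongs to a collection used to characterise a library of orthogonal split inteins, where it likely serves as a cis-splicing reference construct.
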