Addgene plasmid #138247: pFP.R377
Purpose: Expresses the split mCherry reporter interrupted by the Mja-KlbA intein (in cis)
Depositing lab: Baojun Wang. Depositing organization: University of Edinburgh. Publication: An expanded library of orthogonal split inteins enables modular multi-peptide assemblies. Pinto F, Thornton EL, Wang B. Nat Commun. 2020 Mar 23;11(1):1529. doi: 10.1038/s41467-020-15272-2. PubMed 32251274.
Backbone
  Vector backbone: pSB3T5
  Backbone manufacturer: BioBrick vector, IGEM registry
  Backbone size w/o insert (bp): 3252
  Total vector size (bp): 5755
  Vector type: Bacterial Expression, Synthetic Biology
Growth in bacteria
  Bacterial resistance: Tetracycline, 10 μg/mL
  Growth temperature: 37°C
  Growth strain: DH5alpha
  Copy number: Low Copy
Gene/Insert 1
  Gene/Insert name: araC
  Insert size (bp): 930
  Entrez Gene: araC (a.k.a. b0064, ECK0065)
  Promoter: iPC
  Cloning method: Gibson Cloning
  Sequencing primers: 5′ VF2 - TGCCACCTGACGTCTAAGAA
Gene/Insert 2
  Gene/Insert name: mCherryN(HDG).Mja-KlbA*.(CSG)mCherryC.H6
  Species: Synthetic
  Insert size (bp): 1281
  Promoter: P(araBAD)
  Tag / fusion protein: 6xHis (C terminal on insert)
  Cloning method: Gibson Cloning
  Sequencing primers: 5′ araC_F2 - AACCCACTGGTGATACCATTCG; 3′ VR - ATTACCGCCTTTGAGTGAGC
Terms and licenses: Academic/Nonprofit Terms; Industry Terms: Not Available to Industry
How to cite: pFP.R377 was a gift from Baojun Wang (Addgene plasmid # 138247 ; http://n2t.net/addgene:138247 ; RRID:Addgene_138247)
